Addgene plasmid #176017: pME-Cavin4b_PRDmt
Purpose: Multisite gateway middle entry clone containing zebrafish Cavin4b_PRDmt with no stop codon. Parton lab clone JLY.
Depositing lab: Rob Parton. Depositing organization: University of Queensland, Institute for Molecular Bioscience. Publication: Cavin4 interacts with Bin1 to promote T-tubule formation and stability in developing skeletal muscle. Lo HP, Lim YW, Xiong Z, Martel N, Ferguson C, Ariotti N, Giacomotto J, Rae J, Floetenmeyer M, Moradi SV, Gao Y, Tillu VA, Xia D, Wang H, Rahnama S, Nixon SJ, Bastiani M, Day RD, Smith KA, Palpant NJ, Johnston WA, Alexandrov K, Collins BM, Hall TE, Parton RG. J Cell Biol. 2021 Dec 6;220(12). pii: 212693. doi: 10.1083/jcb.201905065. Epub 2021 Oct 11. PubMed 34633413.
Backbone
  Vector backbone: pDONR221
  Backbone manufacturer: Invitrogen
  Vector type: Gateway entry clone
Growth in bacteria
  Bacterial resistance: Kanamycin, 50 μg/mL
  Growth temperature: 37°C
  Growth strain: DH5alpha
  Copy number: High Copy
Gene/Insert
  Gene/Insert name: Cavin4b (PRDmt)
  Species: D. rerio (zebrafish)
  Entrez Gene: cavin4b (a.k.a. mur, murc, murcb, wu:fc18g06, zgc:92239)
Terms and licenses: Academic/Nonprofit Terms; Industry Terms: Not Available to Industry
How to cite: pME-Cavin4b_PRDmt was a gift from Rob Parton (Addgene plasmid # 176017 ; http://n2t.net/addgene:176017 ; RRID:Addgene_176017)
