[The description below was written by a language model from this plasmid's Addgene catalogue record and pLannotate feature annotations shown in this document.]
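Description:
pME-Cavin4b_PRDmt is a Gateway middle entry clone built in the Invitrogen pDONR221 backbone, intended for use in multisite Gateway assembly rather than for direct expression. The sequenced plasmid is about 3.5 kb and is propagated in E. coli at high copy from a ColE1/pUC-type origin, with selection by a kanamycin resistance gene (aminoglycoside phosphotransferase). Upstream of the cloning region lie the rrnB T1 and T2 transcription terminators, which insulate the insert from read-through transcription in bacteria. Short lacI and lacZα fragments are backbone remnants with no functional role. A T7 promoter sits just outside attL2, pointing back toward the insert.

The payload is the zebrafish (Danio rerio) cavin4b coding sequence carrying a "PRDmt" alteration, flanked by attL1 and attL2 sites. The record does not define the abbreviation or the specific changes involved. The automated annotation labels the roughly 880 bp open reading frame as a fragment of the paralogue cavin4a, which most likely reflects a homology-based match by the annotation tool rather than the true identity of the insert; the catalogue fields consistently name cavin4b. The insert lacks a stop codon, so that after an LR Clonase reaction with a 5' entry clone supplying a promoter, a 3' entry clone supplying a tag or reporter, and a destination vector, the protein can be expressed as a C-terminal fusion. No promoter for eukaryotic expression is present in the entry clone itself. The associated work concerns the interaction of Cavin4 with Bin1 in T-tubule formation and stability in developing skeletal muscle, so this mutant clone is suited to building zebrafish expression constructs that compare mutant and wild-type Cavin4b behaviour.
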