Features (pLannotate 1.2.2; 10 found; start..end, strand, type, name):
    121..213     +  CDS            lacI (fragment): lac repressor; lacI; The lac repressor binds to the lac operator to inhibit transcription in E. coli. This inhibition can be relieved by adding lactose or isopropyl-β-D-thiogalactopyranoside (IPTG).
    268..295     -  terminator     rrnB T2 terminator: transcription terminator T2 from the E. coli rrnB gene
    427..470     +  terminator     rrnB T1 terminator: Escherichia coli rrnB; transcription terminator T1 from the E. coli rrnB gene
    517..553     -  CDS            lacZα (fragment): LacZα fragment of β-galactosidase; lacZ fragment
    569..668     +  protein_bind   attL1: mutant version of attL; recombination site for the Gateway® LR reaction LR Clonase™
    699..1580    +  CDS            cavin4a (fragment): CVN4A_DANRE - Also known as murca. Experimental evidence at protein level: Swiss-Prot protein existence level 1. Induces rhoa activation and activates nppa transcription and myofibrillar organization through the rho/rock signaling pathway. From Danio rerio (Zebrafish) (Brachydanio rerio).
   1630..1729    -  protein_bind   attL2: mutant version of attL; recombination site for the Gateway® LR reaction LR Clonase™
   1747..1765    -  promoter       T7 promoter: promoter for bacteriophage T7 RNA polymerase
   1899..2708    +  CDS            KanR: aminoglycoside phosphotransferase; aph(3')-Ia; confers resistance to kanamycin in bacteria or G418 (Geneticin®) in eukaryotes
   2855..3443    +  rep_origin     ori: high-copy-number ColE1/pMB1/pBR322/pUC origin of replication
>Addgene plasmid #176017 | pME-Cavin4b_PRDmt | addgene full sequence | sequence record 346511 | Addgene NGS Result
CTTTCCTGCGTTATCCCCTGATTCTGTGGATAACCGTATTACCGCCTTTGAGTGAGCTGATACCGCTCGC
CGCAGCCGAACGACCGAGCGCAGCGAGTCAGTGAGCGAGGAAGCGGAAGAGCGCCCAATACGCAAACCGC
CTCTCCCCGCGCGTTGGCCGATTCATTAATGCAGCTGGCACGACAGGTTTCCCGACTGGAAAGCGGGCAG
TGAGCGCAACGCAATTAATACGCGTACCGCTAGCCAGGAAGAGTTTGTAGAAACGCAAAAAGGCCATCCG
TCAGGATGGCCTTCTGCTTAGTTTGATGCCTGGCAGTTTATGGCGGGCGTCCTGCCCGCCACCCTCCGGG
CCGTTGCTTCACAACGTTCAAATCCGCTCCCGGCGGATTTGTCCTACTCAGGAGAGCGTTCACCGACAAA
CAACAGATAAAACGAAAGGCCCAGTCTTCCGACTGAGCCTTTCGTTTTATTTGATGCCTGGCAGTTCCCT
ACTCTCGCGTTAACGCTAGCATGGATGTTTTCCCAGTCACGACGTTGTAAAACGACGGCCAGTCTTAAGC
TCGGGCCCCAAATAATGATTTTATTTTGACTGATAGTGACCTGTTCGTTGCAACAAATTGATGAGCAATG
CTTTTTTATAATGCCAACTTTGTACAAAAAAGCAGGCTGCCACCATGGCTGATAAACTGGGACTGGCAGG
TGTGGCGGACGAGCCCAGCGCCATGAACATCTTCTCTCTGCTGGAGAGGGTGTCCGGGATCATAGACAAT
GTTCAGGCCTGCCAGCAGCGGATGGAGGAGAGGCAGCTGGAGCTGGAGAACACCGTCAAGACCATCCAAG
CAGATGTAGTCAAGCTGACGAAGGAGCACACGGCGACCAGTGGCACCGTGGAGAAACTTCTGGAGAAAAC
ACGCAAGGTCAGCTGCCACATCAAGGACGTCCGCGTGCGGGTGGAGAAGCAGAACGTTCGAGTCAAGAAG
GTGGAGGAAACCCAAGTCGAGCTGCTGAATAAGAACAAGTTCCGTGTCGTCATCTACCAGGGAGATAATG
AGGTCCCAGCTGTGGCTGGTCCTAAAGCCTCTCCGAAGGGAGCAATGGGTGGAGACGCTGCTGCAGACCC
AGATGCACCAGAGGCTCCGCTCCCTGACTCGGATGAGGAATACATGGTTGTTGAAGAAGCCGATTCTTCC
ACTGCTGCCAAACTAAAGAAGACCGGCCTGAAGCGCATCGAAAGCCTGAAGCAGACCTTCTCACGCGAGA
ACATGACTAAGACCAAAGAAAACCTGGGCACCAAGGTCAACAAGCTGGGCGAGCGCATAGTAACAGCCGA
ACGGCGTGAGAAAATCCGCCAGTCAGGAGAACGACTGAAACAGTCTGGCGAGCGCTTCAAGGAAACCATC
ACAAAAACCGTACCAGCAAAGCTGAATCTGAAGAAGGAAAGGACGGTGGCTGAGGGTCAGGAGGGGGCAG
AAGGGACCACAGAAGGAACAGCAGCCGTCACACCACCGAAGGGTCGTAAACCCAGTCCTGAGGTGGCCTA
CACAGAGCCAACGCAGAAACAAGAAGGTCCAGATGAGGGCAAGGGTGAGGAATCAGAAGTACCGATGTAT
GATATGAAGCAGCTTTCTGACCCAGCTTTCTTGTACAAAGTTGGCATTATAAGAAAGCATTGCTTATCAA
TTTGTTGCAACGAACAGGTCACTATCAGTCAAAATAAAATCATTATTTGCCATCCAGCTGATATCCCCTA
TAGTGAGTCGTATTACATGGTCATAGCTGTTTCCTGGCAGCTCTGGCCCGTGTCTCAAAATCTCTGATGT
TACATTGCACAAGATAAAAATATATCATCATGAACAATAAAACTGTCTGCTTACATAAACAGTAATACAA
GGGGTGTTATGAGCCATATTCAACGGGAAACGTCGAGGCCGCGATTAAATTCCAACATGGATGCTGATTT
ATATGGGTATAAATGGGCTCGCGATAATGTCGGGCAATCAGGTGCGACAATCTATCGCTTGTATGGGAAG
CCCGATGCGCCAGAGTTGTTTCTGAAACATGGCAAAGGTAGCGTTGCCAATGATGTTACAGATGAGATGG
TCAGACTAAACTGGCTGACGGAATTTATGCCTCTTCCGACCATCAAGCATTTTATCCGTACTCCTGATGA
TGCATGGTTACTCACCACTGCGATCCCCGGAAAAACAGCATTCCAGGTATTAGAAGAATATCCTGATTCA
GGTGAAAATATTGTTGATGCGCTGGCAGTGTTCCTGCGCCGGTTGCATTCGATTCCTGTTTGTAATTGTC
CTTTTAACAGCGATCGCGTATTTCGTCTCGCTCAGGCGCAATCACGAATGAATAACGGTTTGGTTGATGC
GAGTGATTTTGATGACGAGCGTAATGGCTGGCCTGTTGAACAAGTCTGGAAAGAAATGCATAAACTTTTG
CCATTCTCACCGGATTCAGTCGTCACTCATGGTGATTTCTCACTTGATAACCTTATTTTTGACGAGGGGA
AATTAATAGGTTGTATTGATGTTGGACGAGTCGGAATCGCAGACCGATACCAGGATCTTGCCATCCTATG
GAACTGCCTCGGTGAGTTTTCTCCTTCATTACAGAAACGGCTTTTTCAAAAATATGGTATTGATAATCCT
GATATGAATAAATTGCAGTTTCATTTGATGCTCGATGAGTTTTTCTAATCAGAATTGGTTAATTGGTTGT
AACACTGGCAGAGCATTACGCTGACTTGACGGGACGGCGCAAGCTCATGACCAAAATCCCTTAACGTGAG
TTACGCGTCGTTCCACTGAGCGTCAGACCCCGTAGAAAAGATCAAAGGATCTTCTTGAGATCCTTTTTTT
CTGCGCGTAATCTGCTGCTTGCAAACAAAAAAACCACCGCTACCAGCGGTGGTTTGTTTGCCGGATCAAG
AGCTACCAACTCTTTTTCCGAAGGTAACTGGCTTCAGCAGAGCGCAGATACCAAATACTGTTCTTCTAGT
GTAGCCGTAGTTAGGCCACCACTTCAAGAACTCTGTAGCACCGCCTACATACCTCGCTCTGCTAATCCTG
TTACCAGTGGCTGCTGCCAGTGGCGATAAGTCGTGTCTTACCGGGTTGGACTCAAGACGATAGTTACCGG
ATAAGGCGCAGCGGTCGGGCTGAACGGGGGGTTCGTGCACACAGCCCAGCTTGGAGCGAACGACCTACAC
CGAACTGAGATACCTACAGCGTGAGCTATGAGAAAGCGCCACGCTTCCCGAAGGGAGAAAGGCGGACAGG
TATCCGGTAAGCGGCAGGGTCGGAACAGGAGAGCGCACGAGGGAGCTTCCAGGGGGAAACGCCTGGTATC
TTTATAGTCCTGTCGGGTTTCGCCACCTCTGACTTGAGCGTCGATTTTTGTGATGCTCGTCAGGGGGGCG
GAGCCTATGGAAAAACGCCAGCAACGCGGCCTTTTTACGGTTCCTGGCCTTTTGCTGGCCTTTTGCTCAC
ATGTT
